Addgene plasmid #159747: pCUU
Purpose: Ubiquitin promoter-controlled expression of 3×FLAG-NLS-zCas9-NLS. Contains gRNA scaffold for insertion of target sequence (U6-26 promoter). Selection of transgenic seeds by CFP fluoresce.
Depositing lab: Wolfgang Lukowitz. Depositing organization: University of Georgia. Publication: Targeted mutagenesis of the Arabidopsis GROWTH-REGULATING FACTOR (GRF) gene family suggests competition of multiplexed sgRNAs for Cas9 apoprotein. Angulo J, Astin CP, Bauer O , Blash KJ, Bowen NM, Chukwudinma NJ, Dinofrio AS, Faletti DO, Ghulam AM, Gusinde-Duffy CM, Horace KJ, Ingram AM, Isaack KE, Kiser RJ, Kobylanski JS, Long MR, Manning GA, Morales JM, Nguyen KH, Pham RT, Phillips MH, Reel TW, Seo JE, Vo HD, Wukuson AM, Yeary KA, Zheng GY, Lukowitz W. bioRxiv 10.1101/2020.08.16.253203.
Backbone
  Vector backbone: pCambia
  Vector type: Plant Expression, CRISPR
Growth in bacteria
  Bacterial resistance: Kanamycin, 50 μg/mL
  Growth temperature: 37°C
  Growth strain: DH5alpha
  Growth instructions: Confers Kanamycin resistance in Agrobacterium.
  Copy number: High Copy
Gene/Insert
  Gene/Insert name: gRNA scaffold
  Species: Synthetic
Terms and licenses: Academic/Nonprofit Terms; Industry Terms: Not Available to Industry
Depositor comments: Modified from the pHEE401E T-DNA vector described by Wang &al. (2015) Genome Biol 16: 144, doi:10.1186/s13059-015-0715-0: the Hygromycin selection maker of the T-DNA was exchanged with a cassette enabling selection on the basis of CFP-fluorescence in seeds; the egg-cell specific promoter of Cas9 was exchanged with a ubiquitin promoter. Please visit https://www.biorxiv.org/content/10.1101/2020.08.16.253203v1 for BioRxiv preprint
How to cite: pCUU was a gift from Wolfgang Lukowitz (Addgene plasmid # 159747 ; http://n2t.net/addgene:159747 ; RRID:Addgene_159747)
