[The description below was written by a language model from this plasmid's Addgene catalogue record and pLannotate feature annotations shown in this document.]
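Description:
pCUU is a pCambia-based binary T-DNA vector for CRISPR/Cas9 mutagenesis in plants, delivered by Agrobacterium-mediated transformation. According to the depositor it derives from pHEE401E, with two changes: the egg-cell-specific promoter driving Cas9 was replaced by a ubiquitin promoter, and the hygromycin marker in the T-DNA was replaced by a cassette that allows transgenic seeds to be identified by CFP fluorescence. The backbone carries a high-copy ColE1/pUC-type origin with the bom site for propagation in E. coli. The pVS1 oriV, RepA and StaA functions provide replication and stable maintenance in Agrobacterium. An aphA-3 kanamycin resistance gene provides selection in both hosts.

Between the nopaline-type right and left border repeats, the annotated 17.4 kb sequence contains an S. pyogenes gRNA scaffold, which the record says is driven by a U6-26 promoter and accepts an inserted target sequence. A FLAG-tagged Cas9 coding sequence follows, described in the record as 3×FLAG-NLS-zCas9-NLS and terminated by the pea rbcS-E9 terminator. Next comes an ECFP open reading frame with a CaMV polyadenylation signal. The U6-26 and ubiquitin promoters and the promoter driving ECFP in seeds were not detected by the automated annotation, and the record does not name the seed promoter.

The region upstream of the scaffold contains fragments of a class 1 integron promoter, a gentamicin resistance gene and the aadA spectinomycin/streptomycin resistance gene. This may be a stuffer at the guide cloning site that is replaced when a target sequence is inserted, although the record does not say so. The associated work used this vector family for targeted mutagenesis of Arabidopsis gene families with multiplexed sgRNAs. The fluorescent seed marker allows transformants to be identified visually rather than by antibiotic selection.
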