Features (pLannotate 1.2.2; 20 found; start..end, strand, type, name):
      1..76      +  misc_RNA       gRNA scaffold: guide RNA scaffold for the Streptococcus pyogenes CRISPR/Cas9 system
   2319..2338    +  CDS            2xFLAG (fragment): two tandem FLAG® epitope tags
   2394..6494    +  CDS            cas9: CAS9_STRP1 - Also known as csn1 From Streptococcus pyogenes serotype M1.
   6552..7184    +  terminator     E9 terminator: terminator and polyadenylation signal from the pea rbcS-E9 gene
   8033..8740    +  CDS            ECFP: ECFP is a basic (constitutively fluorescent) cyan fluorescent protein published in 1996, derived from Aequorea victoria. It has low acid sensitivity.
   8990..9164    +  polyA_signal   CaMV poly(A) signal: cauliflower mosaic virus polyadenylation signal
   9242..9266    -  misc_feature   LB T-DNA repeat: left border repeat from nopaline C58 T-DNA
   9691..10485   +  CDS            KanR: aminoglycoside phosphotransferase; aphA-3; confers resistance to kanamycin
  10572..11160   +  rep_origin     ori: high-copy-number ColE1/pMB1/pBR322/pUC origin of replication
  11346..11486   -  misc_feature   bom: basis of mobility region from pBR322
  11588..11627   -  CDS            rop (fragment): Rop protein, which maintains plasmids at low copy number; rop
  11830..12024   -  rep_origin     pVS1 oriV: origin of replication for the Pseudomonas plasmid pVS1 (Heeb et al., 2000)
  12090..13163   -  CDS            pVS1 RepA: replication protein from the Pseudomonas plasmid pVS1 (Heeb et al., 2000)
  13592..14221   -  CDS            pVS1 StaA: stability protein from the Pseudomonas plasmid pVS1 (Heeb et al., 2000)
  14781..15182   -  CDS            Y4CG_SINFN (fragment): Protein inferred from homology: Swiss-Prot protein existence level 3. From Sinorhizobium fredii (strain NBRC 101917 / NGR234).
  15522..15546   -  misc_feature   RB T-DNA repeat: right border repeat from nopaline C58 T-DNA
  15612..15766   -  CDS            lacZα (fragment): LacZα fragment of β-galactosidase; lacZ fragment
  16216..16239   +  promoter       Pc promoter (fragment): intI1 (promoter lies within the coding sequence); class 1 integron promoter
  16415..16471   +  CDS            GmR (fragment): gentamycin acetyltransferase; aacC1; confers resistance to gentamycin
  16482..17269   +  CDS            SmR (fragment): aminoglycoside adenylyltransferase (Murphy, 1985); aadA; confers resistance to spectinomycin and streptomycin
>Addgene plasmid #159747 | pCUU | addgene full sequence | sequence record 313815 | Addgene NGS Result
GTTTTAGAGCTAGAAATAGCAAGTTAAAATAAGGCTAGTCCGTTATCAACTTGAAAAAGTGGCACCGAGT
CGGTGCTTTTTTTTGCAAAATTTTCCAGATCGATTTCTTCTTCCTCTGTTCTTCGGCGTTCAATTTCTGG
GGTTTTCTCTTCGTTTTCTGTAACTGAAACCTAAAATTTGACCTAAAAAAAATCTCAAATAATATGATTC
AGTGGTTTTGTACTTTTCAGTTAGTTGAGTTTTGCAGTTCCGATGAGATAAACCAATACCATGGATACAC
AGTCTAGCTCAACAGAGCTTTTAACCCAAATTGGTACAATAGAATACAACTTTAGATCATAATTCTCAAA
AGAAAGAGATTCCTTAGCTATTCTATCTGCCACTCCATTTCCTTCTCGGCTTGTATGCACAAGCATAAAA
TCCTCAAACTTGCTAAGTAGATACTTTATGTCTTGGATAATTGGATTGAGACTTGACAAGCATAACTTTC
ATGTAACCAAAGACACAAGTTGCTGAGAATCCACCTCAAAAATGATCTTCCTATAATTGAATCGGGATAA
TGACAGCACAGCCCATCTAAGAGCCTCCACTTCTACTTCCAGCACGCTTCTTACTTTTACCACAGCTCTT
GCACCTAACCATAACACCTTCCCTGTATGATCGCGAAGCACCCACCCTAAGCCACATTTTAATCCTTCTG
TTGGCCATGCCCCATCAAAGTTGCACTTAACCCAAGATTGTGGTGGAGCTTCCCATGTTTCTCGTCTGTC
CCGACGGTGTTGTGGTTGGTGCTTTCCTTACATTCTGAGCCTCTTTCCTTCTAATCCACTCATCTGCATC
TTCTTGTGTCCTTACTAATACCTCATTGGTTCCAAATTCCCTCCCTTTAAGCACCAGCTCGTTTCTGTTC
TTCCACAGCCTCCCAAGTATCCAAGGGACTAAAGCCTCCACATTCTTCAGATCAGGATATTCTTGTTTAA
GATGTTGAACTCTATGGAGGTTTGTATGAACTGATGATCTAGGACCGGATAAGTTCCCTTCTTCATAGCG
AACTTATTCAAAGAATGTTTTGTGTATCATTCTTGTTACATTGTTATTAATGAAAAAATATTATTGGTCA
TTGGACTGAACACGAGTGTTAAATATGGACCAGGCCCCAAATAAGATCCATTGATATATGAATTAAATAA
CAAGAATAAATCGAGTCACCAAACCACTTGCCTTTTTTAACGAGACTTGTTCACCAACTTGATACAAAAG
TCATTATCCTATGCAAATCAATAATCATACAAAAATATCCAATAACACTAAAAAATTAAAAGAAATGGAT
AATTTCACAATATGTTATACGATAAAGAAGTTACTTTTCCAAGAAATTCACTGATTTTATAAGCCCACTT
GCATTAGATAAATGGCAAAAAAAAACAAAAAGGAAAAGAAATAAAGCACGAAGAATTCTAGAAAATACGA
AATACGCTTCAATGCAGTGGGACCCACGGTTCAATTATTGCCAATTTTCAGCTCCACCGTATATTTAAAA
AATAAAACGATAATGCTAAAAAAATATAAATCGTAACGATCGTTAAATCTCAACGGCTGGATCTTATGAC
GACCGTTAGAAATTGTGGTTGTCGACGAGTCAGTAATAAACGGCGTCAAAGTGGTTGCAGCCGGCACACA
CGAGTCGTGTTTATCAACTCAAAGCACAAATACTTTTCCTCAACCTAAAAATAAGGCAATTAGCCAAAAA
CAACTTTGCGTGTAAACAACGCTCAATACACGTGTCATTTTATTATTAGCTATTGCTTCACCGCCTTAGC
TTTCTCGTGACCTAGTCGTCCTCGTCTTTTCTTCTTCTTCTTCTATAAAACAATACCCAAAGAGCTCTTC
TTCTTCACAATTCAGATTTCAATTTCTCAAAATCTTAAAAACTTTCTCTCAATTCTCTCTACCGTGATCA
AGGTAAATTTCTGTGTTCCTTATTCTCTCAAAATCTTCGATTTTGTTTTCGTTCGATCCCAATTTCGTAT
ATGTTCTTTGGTTTAGATTCTGTTAATCTTAGATCGAAGACGATTTTCTGGGTTTGATCGTTAGATATCA
TCTTAATTCTCGATTAGGGTTTCATAGATATCATCCGATTTGTTCAAATAATTTGAGTTTTGTCGAATAA
TTACTCTTCGATTTGTGATTTCTATCTAGATCTGGTGTTAGTTTCTAGTTTGTGCGATCGAATTTGTCGA
TTAATCTGAGTTTTTCTGATTAACAGGTTCTAGATGGATTACAAGGACCACGACGGGGATTACAAGGACC
ACGACATTGATTACAAGGATGATGATGACAAGATGGCTCCGAAGAAGAAGAGGAAGGTTGGCATCCACGG
GGTGCCAGCTGCTGACAAGAAGTACTCGATCGGCCTCGATATTGGGACTAACTCTGTTGGCTGGGCCGTG
ATCACCGACGAGTACAAGGTGCCCTCAAAGAAGTTCAAGGTCCTGGGCAACACCGATCGGCATTCCATCA
AGAAGAATCTCATTGGCGCTCTCCTGTTCGACAGCGGCGAGACGGCTGAGGCTACGCGGCTCAAGCGCAC
CGCCCGCAGGCGGTACACGCGCAGGAAGAATCGCATCTGCTACCTGCAGGAGATTTTCTCCAACGAGATG
GCGAAGGTTGACGATTCTTTCTTCCACAGGCTGGAGGAGTCATTCCTCGTGGAGGAGGATAAGAAGCACG
AGCGGCATCCAATCTTCGGCAACATTGTCGACGAGGTTGCCTACCACGAGAAGTACCCTACGATCTACCA
TCTGCGGAAGAAGCTCGTGGACTCCACAGATAAGGCGGACCTCCGCCTGATCTACCTCGCTCTGGCCCAC
ATGATTAAGTTCAGGGGCCATTTCCTGATCGAGGGGGATCTCAACCCGGACAATAGCGATGTTGACAAGC
TGTTCATCCAGCTCGTGCAGACGTACAACCAGCTCTTCGAGGAGAACCCCATTAATGCGTCAGGCGTCGA
CGCGAAGGCTATCCTGTCCGCTAGGCTCTCGAAGTCTCGGCGCCTCGAGAACCTGATCGCCCAGCTGCCG
GGCGAGAAGAAGAACGGCCTGTTCGGGAATCTCATTGCGCTCAGCCTGGGGCTCACGCCCAACTTCAAGT
CGAATTTCGATCTCGCTGAGGACGCCAAGCTGCAGCTCTCCAAGGACACATACGACGATGACCTGGATAA
CCTCCTGGCCCAGATCGGCGATCAGTACGCGGACCTGTTCCTCGCTGCCAAGAATCTGTCGGACGCCATC
CTCCTGTCTGATATTCTCAGGGTGAACACCGAGATTACGAAGGCTCCGCTCTCAGCCTCCATGATCAAGC
GCTACGACGAGCACCATCAGGATCTGACCCTCCTGAAGGCGCTGGTCAGGCAGCAGCTCCCCGAGAAGTA
CAAGGAGATCTTCTTCGATCAGTCGAAGAACGGCTACGCTGGGTACATTGACGGCGGGGCCTCTCAGGAG
GAGTTCTACAAGTTCATCAAGCCGATTCTGGAGAAGATGGACGGCACGGAGGAGCTGCTGGTGAAGCTCA
ATCGCGAGGACCTCCTGAGGAAGCAGCGGACATTCGATAACGGCAGCATCCCACACCAGATTCATCTCGG
GGAGCTGCACGCTATCCTGAGGAGGCAGGAGGACTTCTACCCTTTCCTCAAGGATAACCGCGAGAAGATC
GAGAAGATTCTGACTTTCAGGATCCCGTACTACGTCGGCCCACTCGCTAGGGGCAACTCCCGCTTCGCTT
GGATGACCCGCAAGTCAGAGGAGACGATCACGCCGTGGAACTTCGAGGAGGTGGTCGACAAGGGCGCTAG
CGCTCAGTCGTTCATCGAGAGGATGACGAATTTCGACAAGAACCTGCCAAATGAGAAGGTGCTCCCTAAG
CACTCGCTCCTGTACGAGTACTTCACAGTCTACAACGAGCTGACTAAGGTGAAGTATGTGACCGAGGGCA
TGAGGAAGCCGGCTTTCCTGTCTGGGGAGCAGAAGAAGGCCATCGTGGACCTCCTGTTCAAGACCAACCG
GAAGGTCACGGTTAAGCAGCTCAAGGAGGACTACTTCAAGAAGATTGAGTGCTTCGATTCGGTCGAGATC
TCTGGCGTTGAGGACCGCTTCAACGCCTCCCTGGGGACCTACCACGATCTCCTGAAGATCATTAAGGATA
AGGACTTCCTGGACAACGAGGAGAATGAGGATATCCTCGAGGACATTGTGCTGACACTCACTCTGTTCGA
GGACCGGGAGATGATCGAGGAGCGCCTGAAGACTTACGCCCATCTCTTCGATGACAAGGTCATGAAGCAG
CTCAAGAGGAGGAGGTACACCGGCTGGGGGAGGCTGAGCAGGAAGCTCATCAACGGCATTCGGGACAAGC
AGTCCGGGAAGACGATCCTCGACTTCCTGAAGAGCGATGGCTTCGCGAACCGCAATTTCATGCAGCTGAT
TCACGATGACAGCCTCACATTCAAGGAGGATATCCAGAAGGCTCAGGTGAGCGGCCAGGGGGACTCGCTG
CACGAGCATATCGCGAACCTCGCTGGCTCGCCAGCTATCAAGAAGGGGATTCTGCAGACCGTGAAGGTTG
TGGACGAGCTGGTGAAGGTCATGGGCAGGCACAAGCCTGAGAACATCGTCATTGAGATGGCCCGGGAGAA
TCAGACCACGCAGAAGGGCCAGAAGAACTCACGCGAGAGGATGAAGAGGATCGAGGAGGGCATTAAGGAG
CTGGGGTCCCAGATCCTCAAGGAGCACCCGGTGGAGAACACGCAGCTGCAGAATGAGAAGCTCTACCTGT
ACTACCTCCAGAATGGCCGCGATATGTATGTGGACCAGGAGCTGGATATTAACAGGCTCAGCGATTACGA
CGTCGATCATATCGTTCCACAGTCATTCCTGAAGGATGACTCCATTGACAACAAGGTCCTCACCAGGTCG
GACAAGAACCGGGGCAAGTCTGATAATGTTCCTTCAGAGGAGGTCGTTAAGAAGATGAAGAACTACTGGC
GCCAGCTCCTGAATGCCAAGCTGATCACGCAGCGGAAGTTCGATAACCTCACAAAGGCTGAGAGGGGCGG
GCTCTCTGAGCTGGACAAGGCGGGCTTCATCAAGAGGCAGCTGGTCGAGACACGGCAGATCACTAAGCAC
GTTGCGCAGATTCTCGACTCACGGATGAACACTAAGTACGATGAGAATGACAAGCTGATCCGCGAGGTGA
AGGTCATCACCCTGAAGTCAAAGCTCGTCTCCGACTTCAGGAAGGATTTCCAGTTCTACAAGGTTCGGGA
GATCAACAATTACCACCATGCCCATGACGCGTACCTGAACGCGGTGGTCGGCACAGCTCTGATCAAGAAG
TACCCAAAGCTCGAGAGCGAGTTCGTGTACGGGGACTACAAGGTTTACGATGTGAGGAAGATGATCGCCA
AGTCGGAGCAGGAGATTGGCAAGGCTACCGCCAAGTACTTCTTCTACTCTAACATTATGAATTTCTTCAA
GACAGAGATCACTCTGGCCAATGGCGAGATCCGGAAGCGCCCCCTCATCGAGACGAACGGCGAGACGGGG
GAGATCGTGTGGGACAAGGGCAGGGATTTCGCGACCGTCAGGAAGGTTCTCTCCATGCCACAAGTGAATA
TCGTCAAGAAGACAGAGGTCCAGACTGGCGGGTTCTCTAAGGAGTCAATTCTGCCTAAGCGGAACAGCGA
CAAGCTCATCGCCCGCAAGAAGGACTGGGATCCGAAGAAGTACGGCGGGTTCGACAGCCCCACTGTGGCC
TACTCGGTCCTGGTTGTGGCGAAGGTTGAGAAGGGCAAGTCCAAGAAGCTCAAGAGCGTGAAGGAGCTGC
TGGGGATCACGATTATGGAGCGCTCCAGCTTCGAGAAGAACCCGATCGATTTCCTGGAGGCGAAGGGCTA
CAAGGAGGTGAAGAAGGACCTGATCATTAAGCTCCCCAAGTACTCACTCTTCGAGCTGGAGAACGGCAGG
AAGCGGATGCTGGCTTCCGCTGGCGAGCTGCAGAAGGGGAACGAGCTGGCTCTGCCGTCCAAGTATGTGA
ACTTCCTCTACCTGGCCTCCCACTACGAGAAGCTCAAGGGCAGCCCCGAGGACAACGAGCAGAAGCAGCT
GTTCGTCGAGCAGCACAAGCATTACCTCGACGAGATCATTGAGCAGATTTCCGAGTTCTCCAAGCGCGTG
ATCCTGGCCGACGCGAATCTGGATAAGGTCCTCTCCGCGTACAACAAGCACCGCGACAAGCCAATCAGGG
AGCAGGCTGAGAATATCATTCATCTCTTCACCCTGACGAACCTCGGCGCCCCTGCTGCTTTCAAGTACTT
CGACACAACTATCGATCGCAAGAGGTACACAAGCACTAAGGAGGTCCTGGACGCGACCCTCATCCACCAG
TCGATTACCGGCCTCTACGAGACGCGCATCGACCTGTCTCAGCTCGGGGGCGACAAGCGGCCAGCGGCGA
CGAAGAAGGCGGGGCAGGCGAAGAAGAAGAAGTGAGCTCAGAGCTTTCGTTCGTATCATCGGTTTCGACA
ACGTTCGTCAAGTTCAATGCATCAGTTTCATTGCGCACACACCAGAATCCTACTGAGTTTGAGTATTATG
GCATTGGGAAAACTGTTTTTCTTGTACCATTTGTTGTGCTTGTAATTTACTGTGTTTTTTATTCGGTTTT
CGCTATCGAACTGTGAAATGGAAATGGATGGAGAAGAGTTAATGAATGATATGGTCCTTTTGTTCATTCT
CAAATTAATATTATTTGTTTTTTCTCTTATTTGTTGTGTGTTGAATTTGAAATTATAAGAGATATGCAAA
CATTTTGTTTTGAGTAAAAATGTGTCAAATCGTGGCCTCTAATGACCGAAGTTAATATGAGGAGTAAAAC
ACTTGTAGTTGTACCATTATGCTTATTCACTAGGCAACAAATATATTTTCAGACCTAGAAAAGCTGCAAA
TGTTACTGAATACAAGTATGTCCTCTTGTGTTTTAGACATTTATGAACTTTCCTTTATGTAATTTTCCAG
AATCCTTGTCAGATTCTAATCATTGCTTTATAATTATAGTTATACTCATGGATTTGTAGTTGAGTATGAA
AATATTTTTTAATGCATTTTATGACTTGCCAATTGATTGACAACGAATTCGGGCCCATTTAAATAGGCGA
AAGGGGTTTAGGGTTTAAGCTCAGACTTCTATTGGAGTAAATGGGACGGTGTCACATTTTCCGTTTTGGA
AATGAACTTTGGGCTCACGTTATGGGCTATTAGATATTTGATGGGCTTTCTAGTAAATACAATATAAGTT
ATTGGGCTTAGTTTAAATAAGCCCATGTTGGAAATATTTGACACATGTCTTGGCTACTAGTGCTAAACAT
GCAACCGAACAGTTGTCGAGACAAGTCGCAGCATATACAATGGATCAAACACGCCTAGTGTCGCCGCGTC
TCGCTCATGTGTCACCTTGTTTCCTCGTTTTTTTTTAATTTTTCATAAGTTCTTTTGTTTTATCTTCAAT
ACAAATTTTTGGCTGTATCTTGCAAACTCTTCGATCATATCGCCAATATACGTGAACACTGGTGATCTAA
TTTGTTGTGTTAATTGTTAAATTTAGATTCTATTCTCCGGTTTAAAAGTGAATTATATGTATCATGGTTA
AAACATTGTAAGTAAGATGATAATAAAATGATAAATTTAGTTGATGGATAACGTGAAGCAAAAAATGAGA
TAGATACATTTGATTTTGTCGTATTTTGACATATGCGGAGAGTGAGCTACGCGCATGAAGATCAAGAGAC
ACTTGCTCGAGCTCACAGAGTGACGTGTAAAAAGCTTAGACTGAAGTCCCCATGCAAACCTAATCCTACG
TGGCTCAAACCACGAGCTCACTTGACAATATATAAACTCCTCCTAAGTCCCGTTCTCTTCATCCATCTCT
CACAACAAACAAAAAGAAAATGGTTAAGCTCAGCAATCTCCTCGTTGGATCTATGGTGAGCAAGGGCGAG
GAGCTGTTCACCGGGGTGGTGCCCATCCTGGTCGAGCTGGACGGCGACGTAAACGGCCACAAGTTCAGCG
TGTCCGGCGAGGGCGAGGGCGATGCCACCTACGGCAAGCTGACCCTGAAGTTCATCTGCACCACCGGCAA
GCTGCCCGTGCCCTGGCCCACCCTCGTGACCACCCTGACCTGGGGCGTGCAGTGCTTCAGCCGCTACCCC
GACCACATGAAGCAGCACGACTTCTTCAAGTCCGCCATGCCCGAAGGCTACGTCCAGGAGCGCACCATCT
TCTTCAAGGACGACGGCAACTACAAGACCCGCGCCGAGGTGAAGTTCGAGGGCGACACCCTGGTGAACCG
CATCGAGCTGAAGGGCATCGACTTCAAGGAGGACGGCAACATCCTGGGGCACAAGCTGGAGTACAACTAC
ATCAGCCACAACGTCTATATCACCGCCGACAAGCAGAAGAACGGCATCAAGGCCAACTTCAAGATCCGCC
ACAACATCGAGGACGGCAGCGTGCAGCTCGCCGACCACTACCAGCAGAACACCCCCATCGGCGACGGCCC
CGTGCTGCTGCCCGACAACCACTACCTGAGCACCCAGTCCGCCCTGAGCAAAGACCCCAACGAGAAGCGC
GATCACATGGTCCTGCTGGAGTTCGTGACCGCCGCCGGGATCACTCTCGGCATGAATCAATTCAAGCGTG
AAGAGCAAGCAAGGAAAGCTAAGGTGAACAATGAGAAAAAGACGGAAATAGTGAAACCAGAGAGTTGTAG
CAATGAAGGAGATGTCAAGGATCTGAAAAGAAAGGACTCTGAGGATGGAAACGAGGGTGAGGAAGAAGAA
GCTTCTTCGAAACCGAAAAAGCCAAAAGTTGCTCTTTCTCATCTTCAGGACATTGACGACACAGAAGCTG
ATCAAGAAGAAGAGTAATCTAGTCTCGAGTTTCTCCATAATAATGTGTGAGTAGTTCCCAGATAAGGGAA
TTAGGGTTCCTATAGGGTTTCGCTCATGTGTTGAGCATATAAGAAACCCTTAGTATGTATTTGTATTTGT
AAAATACTTCTATCAATAAAATTTCTAATTCCTAAAACCAAAATCCAGTACTAAAATCCAGATCCCCCGA
ATTAATTCGGCGTTAATTCAGTACATTAAAAACGTCCGCAATGTGTTATTAAGTTGTCTAAGCGTCAATT
TGTTTACACCACAATATATCCTGCCACCAGCCAGCCAACAGCTCCCCGACCGGCAGCTCGGCACAAAATC
ACCACTCGATACAGGCAGCCCATCAGTCCGGGACGGCGTCAGCGGGAGAGCCGTTGTAAGGCGGCAGACT
TTGCTCATGTTACCGATGCTATTCGGAAGAACGGCAACTAAGCTGCCGGGTTTGAAACACGGATGATCTC
GCGGAGGGTAGCATGTTGATTGTAACGATGACAGAGCGTTGCTGCCTGTGATCACCGCGGTTTCAAAATC
GGCTCCGTCGATACTATGTTATACGCCAACTTTGAAAACAACTTTGAAAAAGCTGTTTTCTGGTATTTAA
GGTTTTAGAATGCAAGGAACAGTGAATTGGAGTTCGTCTTGTTATAATTAGCTTCTTGGGGTATCTTTAA
ATACTGTAGAAAAGAGGAAGGAAATAATAAATGGCTAAAATGAGAATATCACCGGAATTGAAAAAACTGA
TCGAAAAATACCGCTGCGTAAAAGATACGGAAGGAATGTCTCCTGCTAAGGTATATAAGCTGGTGGGAGA
AAATGAAAACCTATATTTAAAAATGACGGACAGCCGGTATAAAGGGACCACCTATGATGTGGAACGGGAA
AAGGACATGATGCTATGGCTGGAAGGAAAGCTGCCTGTTCCAAAGGTCCTGCACTTTGAACGGCATGATG
GCTGGAGCAATCTGCTCATGAGTGAGGCCGATGGCGTCCTTTGCTCGGAAGAGTATGAAGATGAACAAAG
CCCTGAAAAGATTATCGAGCTGTATGCGGAGTGCATCAGGCTCTTTCACTCCATCGACATATCGGATTGT
CCCTATACGAATAGCTTAGACAGCCGCTTAGCCGAATTGGATTACTTACTGAATAACGATCTGGCCGATG
TGGATTGCGAAAACTGGGAAGAAGACACTCCATTTAAAGATCCGCGCGAGCTGTATGATTTTTTAAAGAC
GGAAAAGCCCGAAGAGGAACTTGTCTTTTCCCACGGCGACCTGGGAGACAGCAACATCTTTGTGAAAGAT
GGCAAAGTAAGTGGCTTTATTGATCTTGGGAGAAGCGGCAGGGCGGACAAGTGGTATGACATTGCCTTCT
GCGTCCGGTCGATCAGGGAGGATATCGGGGAAGAACAGTATGTCGAGCTATTTTTTGACTTACTGGGGAT
CAAGCCTGATTGGGAGAAAATAAAATATTATATTTTACTGGATGAATTGTTTTAGTACCTAGAATGCATG
ACCAAAATCCCTTAACGTGAGTTTTCGTTCCACTGAGCGTCAGACCCCGTAGAAAAGATCAAAGGATCTT
CTTGAGATCCTTTTTTTCTGCGCGTAATCTGCTGCTTGCAAACAAAAAAACCACCGCTACCAGCGGTGGT
TTGTTTGCCGGATCAAGAGCTACCAACTCTTTTTCCGAAGGTAACTGGCTTCAGCAGAGCGCAGATACCA
AATACTGTCCTTCTAGTGTAGCCGTAGTTAGGCCACCACTTCAAGAACTCTGTAGCACCGCCTACATACC
TCGCTCTGCTAATCCTGTTACCAGTGGCTGCTGCCAGTGGCGATAAGTCGTGTCTTACCGGGTTGGACTC
AAGACGATAGTTACCGGATAAGGCGCAGCGGTCGGGCTGAACGGGGGGTTCGTGCACACAGCCCAGCTTG
GAGCGAACGACCTACACCGAACTGAGATACCTACAGCGTGAGCTATGAGAAAGCGCCACGCTTCCCGAAG
GGAGAAAGGCGGACAGGTATCCGGTAAGCGGCAGGGTCGGAACAGGAGAGCGCACGAGGGAGCTTCCAGG
GGGAAACGCCTGGTATCTTTATAGTCCTGTCGGGTTTCGCCACCTCTGACTTGAGCGTCGATTTTTGTGA
TGCTCGTCAGGGGGGCGGAGCCTATGGAAAAACGCCAGCAACGCGGCCTTTTTACGGTTCCTGGCCTTTT
GCTGGCCTTTTGCTCACATGTTCTTTCCTGCGTTATCCCCTGATTCTGTGGATAACCGTATTACCGCCTT
TGAGTGAGCTGATACCGCTCGCCGCAGCCGAACGACCGAGCGCAGCGAGTCAGTGAGCGAGGAAGCGGAA
GAGCGCCTGATGCGGTATTTTCTCCTTACGCATCTGTGCGGTATTTCACACCGCATATGGTGCACTCTCA
GTACAATCTGCTCTGATGCCGCATAGTTAAGCCAGTATACACTCCGCTATCGCTACGTGACTGGGTCATG
GCTGCGCCCCGACACCCGCCAACACCCGCTGACGCGCCCTGACGGGCTTGTCTGCTCCCGGCATCCGCTT
ACAGACAAGCTGTGACCGTCTCCGGGAGCTGCATGTGTCAGAGGTTTTCACCGTCATCACCGAAACGCGC
GAGGCAGGGTGCCTTGATGTGGGCGCCGGCGGTCGAGTGGCGACGGCGCGGCTTGTCCGCGCCCTGGTAG
ATTGCCTGGCCGTAGGCCAGCCATTTTTGAGCGGCCAGCGGCCGCGATAGGCCGACGCGAAGCGGCGGGG
CGTAGGGAGCGCAGCGACCGAAGGGTAGGCGCTTTTTGCAGCTCTTCGGCTGTGCGCTGGCCAGACAGTT
ATGCACAGGCCAGGCGGGTTTTAAGAGTTTTAATAAGTTTTAAAGAGTTTTAGGCGGAAAAATCGCCTTT
TTTCTCTTTTATATCAGTCACTTACATGTGTGACCGGTTCCCAATGTACGGCTTTGGGTTCCCAATGTAC
GGGTTCCGGTTCCCAATGTACGGCTTTGGGTTCCCAATGTACGTGCTATCCACAGGAAACAGACCTTTTC
GACCTTTTTCCCCTGCTAGGGCAATTTGCCCTAGCATCTGCTCCGTACATTAGGAACCGGCGGATGCTTC
GCCCTCGATCAGGTTGCGGTAGCGCATGACTAGGATCGGGCCAGCCTGCCCCGCCTCCTCCTTCAAATCG
TACTCCGGCAGGTCATTTGACCCGATCAGCTTGCGCACGGTGAAACAGAACTTCTTGAACTCTCCGGCGC
TGCCACTGCGTTCGTAGATCGTCTTGAACAACCATCTGGCTTCTGCCTTGCCTGCGGCGCGGCGTGCCAG
GCGGTAGAGAAAACGGCCGATGCCGGGATCGATCAAAAAGTAATCGGGGTGAACCGTCAGCACGTCCGGG
TTCTTGCCTTCTGTGATCTCGCGGTACATCCAATCAGCTAGCTCGATCTCGATGTACTCCGGCCGCCCGG
TTTCGCTCTTTACGATCTTGTAGCGGCTAATCAAGGCTTCACCCTCGGATACCGTCACCAGGCGGCCGTT
CTTGGCCTTCTTCGTACGCTGCATGGCAACGTGCGTGGTGTTTAACCGAATGCAGGTTTCTACCAGGTCG
TCTTTCTGCTTTCCGCCATCGGCTCGCCGGCAGAACTTGAGTACGTCCGCAACGTGTGGACGGAACACGC
GGCCGGGCTTGTCTCCCTTCCCTTCCCGGTATCGGTTCATGGATTCGGTTAGATGGGAAACCGCCATCAG
TACCAGGTCGTAATCCCACACACTGGCCATGCCGGCCGGCCCTGCGGAAACCTCTACGTGCCCGTCTGGA
AGCTCGTAGCGGATCACCTCGCCAGCTCGTCGGTCACGCTTCGACAGACGGAAAACGGCCACGTCCATGA
TGCTGCGACTATCGCGGGTGCCCACGTCATAGAGCATCGGAACGAAAAAATCTGGTTGCTCGTCGCCCTT
GGGCGGCTTCCTAATCGACGGCGCACCGGCTGCCGGCGGTTGCCGGGATTCTTTGCGGATTCGATCAGCG
GCCGCTTGCCACGATTCACCGGGGCGTGCTTCTGCCTCGATGCGTTGCCGCTGGGCGGCCTGCGCGGCCT
TCAACTTCTCCACCAGGTCATCACCCAGCGCCGCGCCGATTTGTACCGGGCCGGATGGTTTGCGACCGCT
CACGCCGATTCCTCGGGCTTGGGGGTTCCAGTGCCATTGCAGGGCCGGCAGGCAACCCAGCCGCTTACGC
CTGGCCAACCGCCCGTTCCTCCACACATGGGGCATTCCACGGCGTCGGTGCCTGGTTGTTCTTGATTTTC
CATGCCGCCTCCTTTAGCCGCTAAAATTCATCTACTCATTTATTCATTTGCTCATTTACTCTGGTAGCTG
CGCGATGTATTCAGATAGCAGCTCGGTAATGGTCTTGCCTTGGCGTACCGCGTACATCTTCAGCTTGGTG
TGATCCTCCGCCGGCAACTGAAAGTTGACCCGCTTCATGGCTGGCGTGTCTGCCAGGCTGGCCAACGTTG
CAGCCTTGCTGCTGCGTGCGCTCGGACGGCCGGCACTTAGCGTGTTTGTGCTTTTGCTCATTTTCTCTTT
ACCTCATTAACTCAAATGAGTTTTGATTTAATTTCAGCGGCCAGCGCCTGGACCTCGCGGGCAGCGTCGC
CCTCGGGTTCTGATTCAAGAACGGTTGTGCCGGCGGCGGCAGTGCCTGGGTAGCTCACGCGCTGCGTGAT
ACGGGACTCAAGAATGGGCAGCTCGTACCCGGCCAGCGCCTCGGCAACCTCACCGCCGATGCGCGTGCCT
TTGATCGCCCGCGACACGACAAAGGCCGCTTGTAGCCTTCCATCCGTGACCTCAATGCGCTGCTTAACCA
GCTCCACCAGGTCGGCGGTGGCCCATATGTCGTAAGGGCTTGGCTGCACCGGAATCAGCACGAAGTCGGC
TGCCTTGATCGCGGACACAGCCAAGTCCGCCGCCTGGGGCGCTCCGTCGATCACTACGAAGTCGCGCCGG
CCGATGGCCTTCACGTCGCGGTCAATCGTCGGGCGGTCGATGCCGACAACGGTTAGCGGTTGATCTTCCC
GCACGGCCGCCCAATCGCGGGCACTGCCCTGGGGATCGGAATCGACTAACAGAACATCGGCCCCGGCGAG
TTGCAGGGCGCGGGCTAGATGGGTTGCGATGGTCGTCTTGCCTGACCCGCCTTTCTGGTTAAGTACAGCG
ATAACCTTCATGCGTTCCCCTTGCGTATTTGTTTATTTACTCATCGCATCATATACGCAGCGACCGCATG
ACGCAAGCTGTTTTACTCAAATACACATCACCTTTTTAGACGGCGGCGCTCGGTTTCTTCAGCGGCCAAG
CTGGCCGGCCAGGCCGCCAGCTTGGCATCAGACAAACCGGCCAGGATTTCATGCAGCCGCACGGTTGAGA
CGTGCGCGGGCGGCTCGAACACGTACCCGGCCGCGATCATCTCCGCCTCGATCTCTTCGGTAATGAAAAA
CGGTTCGTCCTGGCCGTCCTGGTGCGGTTTCATGCTTGTTCCTCTTGGCGTTCATTCTCGGCGGCCGCCA
GGGCGTCGGCCTCGGTCAATGCGTCCTCACGGAAGGCACCGCGCCGCCTGGCCTCGGTGGGCGTCACTTC
CTCGCTGCGCTCAAGTGCGCGGTACAGGGTCGAGCGATGCACGCCAAGCAGTGCAGCCGCCTCTTTCACG
GTGCGGCCTTCCTGGTCGATCAGCTCGCGGGCGTGCGCGATCTGTGCCGGGGTGAGGGTAGGGCGGGGGC
CAAACTTCACGCCTCGGGCCTTGGCGGCCTCGCGCCCGCTCCGGGTGCGGTCGATGATTAGGGAACGCTC
GAACTCGGCAATGCCGGCGAACACGGTCAACACCATGCGGCCGGCCGGCGTGGTGGTGTCGGCCCACGGC
TCTGCCAGGCTACGCAGGCCCGCGCCGGCCTCCTGGATGCGCTCGGCAATGTCCAGTAGGTCGCGGGTGC
TGCGGGCCAGGCGGTCTAGCCTGGTCACTGTCACAACGTCGCCAGGGCGTAGGTGGTCAAGCATCCTGGC
CAGCTCCGGGCGGTCGCGCCTGGTGCCGGTGATCTTCTCGGAAAACAGCTTGGTGCAGCCGGCCGCGTGC
AGTTCGGCCCGTTGGTTGGTCAAGTCCTGGTCGTCGGTGCTGACGCGGGCATAGCCCAGCAGGCCAGCGG
CGGCGCTCTTGTTCATGGCGTAATGTCTCCGGTTCTAGTCGCAAGTATTCTACTTTATGCGACTAAAACA
CGCGACAAGAAAACGCCAGGAAAAGGGCAGGGCGGCAGCCTGTCGCGTAACTTAGGACTTGTGCGACATG
TCGTTTTCAGAAGACGGCTGCACTGAACGTCAGAAGCCGACTGCACTATAGCAGCGGAGGGGTTGGATCA
AAGTACTTTGATCCCGAGGGGAACCCTGTGGTTGGCATGCACATACAAATGGACGAACGGATAAACCTTT
TCACGCCCTTTTAAATATCCGATTATTCTAATAAACGCTCTTTTCTCTTAGGTTTACCCGCCAATATATC
CTGTCAAACACTGATAGTTTAAACTGAAGGCGGGAAACGACAATCTGATCCAAGCTCAAGCTGCTCTAGC
ATTCGCCATTCAGGCTGCGCAACTGTTGGGAAGGGCGATCGGTGCGGGCCTCTTCGCTATTACGCCAGCT
GGCGAAAGGGGGATGTGCTGCAAGGCGATTAAGTTGGGTAACGCCAGGGTTTTCCCAGTCACGACGTTGT
AAAACGACGGCCAGTGCCAAGCTTCGACTTGCCTTCCGCACAATACATCATTTCTTCTTAGCTTTTTTTC
TTCTTCTTCGTTCATACAGTTTTTTTTTGTTTATCAGCTTACATTTTCTTGAACCGTAGCTTTCGTTTTC
TTCTTTTTAACTTTCCATTCGGAGTTTTTGTATCTTGTTTCATAGTTTGTCCCAGGATTAGAATGATTAG
GCATCGAACCTTCAAGAATTTGATTGAATAAAACATCTTCATTCTTAAGATATGAAGATAATCTTCAAAA
GGCCCCTGGGAATCTGAAAGAAGAGAAGCAGGCCCATTTATATGGGAAAGAACAATAGTATTTCTTATAT
AGGCCCATTTAAGTTGAAAACAATCTTCAAAAGTCCCACATCGCTTAGATAAGAAAACGAAGCTGAGTTT
ATATACAGCTAGAGTCGAAGTAGTGATTGGGAGACCAACCCAGTGGACATAAGCCTGTTCGGTTCGTAAG
CTGTAATGCAAGTAGCGTATGCGCTCACGCAACTGGTCCAGAACCTTGACCGAACGCAGCGGTGGTAACG
GCGCAGTGGCGGTTTTCATGGCTTGTTATGACTGTTTTTTTGGGGTACAGTCTATGCCTCGGGCATCCAA
GCAGCAAGCGCGTTACGCCGTGGGTCGATGTTTGATGTTATGGAGCAGCAACGATGTTACGCAGCAGGGC
AGTCGCCCTAAAACAAAGTTAAACATCATGGGGGAAGCGGTGATCGCCGAAGTATCGACTCAACTATCAG
AGGTAGTTGGCGTCATCGAGCGCCATCTCGAACCGACGTTGCTGGCCGTACATTTGTACGGCTCCGCAGT
GGATGGCGGCCTGAAGCCACACAGTGATATTGATTTGCTGGTTACGGTGACCGTAAGGCTTGATGAAACA
ACGCGGCGAGCTTTGATCAACGACCTTTTGGAAACTTCGGCTTCCCCTGGAGAGAGCGAGATTCTCCGCG
CTGTAGAAGTCACCATTGTTGTGCACGACGACATCATTCCGTGGCGTTATCCAGCTAAGCGCGAACTGCA
ATTTGGAGAATGGCAGCGCAATGACATTCTTGCAGGTATCTTCGAGCCAGCCACGATCGACATTGATCTG
GCTATCTTGCTGACAAAAGCAAGAGAACATAGCGTTGCCTTGGTAGGTCCAGCGGCGGAGGAACTCTTTG
ATCCGGTTCCTGAACAGGATCTATTTGAGGCGCTAAATGAAACCTTAACGCTATGGAACTCGCCGCCCGA
CTGGGCTGGCGATGAGCGAAATGTAGTGCTTACGTTGTCCCGCATTTGGTACAGCGCAGTAACCGGCAAA
ATCGCGCCGAAGGATGTCGCTGCCGACTGGGCAATGGAGCGCCTGCCGGCCCAGTATCAGCCCGTCATAC
TTGAAGCTAGACAGGCTTATCTTGGACAAGAAGAAGATCGCTTGGCCTCGCGCGCAGATCAGTTGGAAGA
ATTTGTCCACTACGTGAAAGGCGAGATCACCAAGGTAGTCGGCAAATAATGTCTAGCTAGAAATTCGTTC
AAGCCGACGCCGCTTCGCGGCGCGGCTTAACTCAAGCGTTAGATGCACTAAGCACATAATTGCTCACAGC
CAAACTATCAGGTCAAGTCTGCTTTTATTATTTTTAAGCGTGCATAATAAGCCGGTCTCG
